Addgene plasmid #35296: pBbE4c-RFP
Depositing lab: Jay Keasling. Depositing organization: University of California, Berkeley. Publication: BglBrick vectors and datasheets: A synthetic biology platform for gene expression. Lee TS, Krupa RA, Zhang F, Hajimorad M, Holtz WJ, Prasad N, Lee SK, Keasling JD. J Biol Eng. 2011 Sep 20;5:12. 10.1186/1754-1611-5-12 PubMed 21933410.
Backbone
  Vector backbone: pBb
  Backbone size w/o insert (bp): 3737
  Vector type: Bacterial Expression, Synthetic Biology
Growth in bacteria
  Bacterial resistance: Chloramphenicol, 25 μg/mL
  Growth temperature: 37°C
  Growth strain: DH5alpha
  Copy number: High Copy
Gene/Insert
  Gene/Insert name: RFP (alt name: JBEI Part ID: JPUB_000062)
  Species: Synthetic
  Insert size (bp): 678
  Promoter: ProE
  Cloning method: Restriction Enzyme
  Sequencing primers: 5′ jkRFP-R (gctttggaaccgtactggaa); 3′ jkRFP-F (tggtcactacgacgctgaag)
Terms and licenses: Academic/Nonprofit Terms; Industry Terms: Not Available to Industry
Depositor comments: JBEI Part ID: JPUB_000062; Origin: colE1
How to cite: pBbE4c-RFP was a gift from Jay Keasling (Addgene plasmid # 35296 ; http://n2t.net/addgene:35296 ; RRID:Addgene_35296)
