[The description below was written by a language model from this plasmid's Addgene catalogue record and pLannotate feature annotations shown in this document.]
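Description:
pBbE4c-RFP is a 4,415 bp bacterial expression plasmid from the BglBrick (pBb) family of synthetic biology vectors, a modular platform in which origin, promoter system and resistance marker are combined in a standardised way. This member carries a ColE1-type origin of replication, listed as high copy, and is selected with chloramphenicol through a cat (chloramphenicol acetyltransferase) gene driven by its native cat promoter and followed by the phage lambda t0 terminator. The resistance cassette and origin both lie on the opposite strand from the expression cassette.

The payload is a 678 bp synthetic RFP gene, annotated as mRFP1, a monomeric DsRed derivative. The catalogue gives its promoter as ProE; the promoter itself is not annotated in the feature table, but it presumably lies in the unannotated gap between the regulator gene and the reporter. Upstream of the reporter and in divergent orientation is the E. coli prpR gene, which encodes the transcriptional regulator of the propionate catabolism operon. This arrangement suggests a self-contained system in which the plasmid supplies its own regulator for the promoter, although the record does not state the inducer or the induction behaviour. Downstream of mRFP1, tandem rrnB T1 and T7Te terminators stop transcription and insulate the cassette from the origin.

The construct serves as a characterised reference vector in the BglBrick set. The red fluorescent reporter gives a readout of expression from this particular promoter, origin and marker combination, and the RFP insert, which was cloned with restriction enzymes, occupies the position where a gene of interest would be placed.
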