Features (pLannotate 1.2.2; 8 found; start..end, strand, type, name):
     10..1593    -  CDS            prpR: PRPR_ECOLI - Also known as yahP. Experimental evidence at protein level: Swiss-Prot protein existence level 1. Involved in the transcriptional regulation of the propionate catabolism operon. From Escherichia coli (strain K12).
   1857..2534    +  CDS            mRFP1: monomeric derivative of DsRed (Campbell et al., 2002)
   2567..2638    +  terminator     rrnB T1 terminator: transcription terminator T1 from the E. coli rrnB gene
   2654..2681    +  terminator     T7Te terminator: phage T7 early transcription terminator
   2839..3427    -  rep_origin     ori: high-copy-number ColE1/pMB1/pBR322/pUC origin of replication
   3515..3609    -  terminator     lambda t0 terminator: transcription terminator from phage lambda
   3633..4289    -  CDS            cat: CAT_ECOLX - Experimental evidence at protein level: Swiss-Prot protein existence level 1. This enzyme is an effector of chloramphenicol resistance in bacteria. From Escherichia coli. This protein is used as a marker in many commonly used cloning vectors, such as pACYC184.
   4290..4392    -  promoter       cat promoter: promoter of the E. coli cat gene encoding chloramphenicol acetyltransferase
>Addgene plasmid #35296 | pBbE4c-RFP | depositor full sequence | sequence record 42963 | pBbE4c-RFP sequence 4415 bps
GACGTCTCAGCTTTTCAGCCGCCGCCAGAACGTCGTCCGGCTGATGCCTAAATAATTCGCCGCTGCTGTT
TTATCGCCATTAAATTTCTCCAGTGCCTGTTGTGGTGTCAGTAAGCGTGGAGCGGGAGTTTTCGCCGACT
CGCGCGCCAGTTCCGGCAGTAGCAGCTGCAAAAATTGCGGCGTTAAATCCGGCGTCGGTTCCACACTTAA
AAATAGCGCCAGTCGCTCCATCATATTGCGCAGTTCACGAATATTGCCCGGCCAGTCGTAGTGCACCAGC
ACGGTTTCGCTTGCCTGTAATCCCTGGCGTAATGCGGCAGAAAACGGGGTGGAGAGCGCCGCCAGAGACA
CTTTCAAAAAGCTTTCCGCCAGTGGCAGAATATCCGCCACCCGCTCGCGCAGTGGTGGCAATTGCAGACG
CAAAATACTCAGCCGATAAAACAGGTCACGGCGAAACTGCCCTTGCCGCATATCTTCTTCCAGATTGCAG
TGAGTGGCGCTAATGACCCGCACATCCACCGGAACAGGCTGATGCCCGCCGACGCGGGTGACCTCTTTTT
CTTCCAGCACCCGCAGCAGCCGGGTCTGCAACGGCAGCGGCATTTCGCCAATCTCATCGAGAAACAGCGT
ACCTCCGTGGGCGATTTCAAACAGCCCGGCGCGACCGCCGCGTCGCGAGCCGGTAAACGCCCCTTCCTCA
TAGCCAAACAGTTCTGCTTCCAGCAGCGATTCGGCAATCGCCCCGCAGTTGACTGCAACAAACGGATGCG
ACTTTTTGCCCTGTCGCGCATCGTGGCGGGCAAAATATTCCCGATGAATCGCCTGGGCCGCCAGCTCTTT
GCCCGTCCCCGTTTCCCCCTCAATCAACACCGCTGCACTGGAGCGGGCATACAGCAAAATAGTCTGCCGT
ACTTGTTCCATCTGTGGTGATTGACCGAGCATATCGCCCAGCACGTAACGAGTTCTCAGGGCGTTGCGGG
TGGCATCGTGAGTGTTATGGCGTAACGACATGCGCGTCATATCCAGCGCATCGCTGAACGCCTGGCGCAC
GGTGGCGGCGGAATAGATAAAAATTCCGGTCATTCCGGCTTCTTCTGCCAGATCGGTAATCAGCCCCGCG
CCGACCACCGCTTCGGTGCCGTTAGCTTTTAGCTCGTTAATCTGCCCGCGTGCGTCTTCTTCGGTAATGT
AGCTACGTTGATCGAGGCGCAAATTAAAGGTTTTTTGAAACGCCACCAGTGCCGGAATAGTTTCCTGATA
AGTGACAACGCCGATAGAAGAGGTGAGTTTTCCGGCTTTTGCCAGTGCCTGTAACACATCGTAGCCGCTC
GGTTTAATCAAAATAACTGGCACTGACAGGCGGCTTTTCAGGTACGCGCCGTTAGATCCAGCGGCGATGA
TGGCGTCACAGCGTTCGTTTGCCAGTTTCTTGTGGATGTAGGTCACCGCTTTTTCAAAGCCAAGCTGGAT
AGGGGTAATGTTCGCCAGGTGATCAAACTCAAGGCTGATATCGCGAAACAGCTCGAACAGGCGCGTTACA
GATACCGTCCAGATAACCGGTTTGTCGTCATTAAGCCGTGGTGGATGTGCCATAGCGCACCGCAAAGTTA
AGAAACCGAATATTGGGTTTAGTCTTGTTTCATAATTGTTGCAATGAAACGCGGTGAAACATTGCCTGAA
ACGTTAACTGAAACGCATATTTGCGGATTAGTTCATGACTTTATCTCTAACAAATTGAAATTAAACATTT
AATTTTATTAAGGCAATTGTGGCACACCCCTTGCTTTGTCTTTATCAACGCAAATAACAAGTTGATAACA
AGAATTCAAAAGATCTTTTAAGAAGGAGATATACATATGGCGAGTAGCGAAGACGTTATCAAAGAGTTCA
TGCGTTTCAAAGTTCGTATGGAAGGTTCCGTTAACGGTCACGAGTTCGAAATCGAAGGTGAAGGTGAAGG
TCGTCCGTACGAAGGTACCCAGACCGCTAAACTGAAAGTTACCAAAGGTGGTCCGCTGCCGTTCGCTTGG
GACATCCTGTCCCCGCAGTTCCAGTACGGTTCCAAAGCTTACGTTAAACACCCGGCTGACATCCCGGACT
ACCTGAAACTGTCCTTCCCGGAAGGTTTCAAATGGGAACGTGTTATGAACTTCGAAGACGGTGGTGTTGT
TACCGTTACCCAGGACTCCTCCCTGCAAGACGGTGAGTTCATCTACAAAGTTAAACTGCGTGGTACCAAC
TTCCCGTCCGACGGTCCGGTTATGCAGAAAAAAACCATGGGTTGGGAAGCTTCCACCGAACGTATGTACC
CGGAAGACGGTGCTCTGAAAGGTGAAATCAAAATGCGTCTGAAACTGAAAGACGGTGGTCACTACGACGC
TGAAGTTAAAACCACCTACATGGCTAAAAAACCGGTTCAGCTGCCGGGTGCTTACAAAACCGACATCAAA
CTGGACATCACCTCCCACAACGAAGACTACACCATCGTTGAACAGTACGAACGTGCTGAAGGTCGTCACT
CCACCGGTGCTTAAGGATCCAAACTCGAGTAAGGATCTCCAGGCATCAAATAAAACGAAAGGCTCAGTCG
AAAGACTGGGCCTTTCGTTTTATCTGTTGTTTGTCGGTGAACGCTCTCTACTAGAGTCACACTGGCTCAC
CTTCGGGTGGGCCTTTCTGCGTTTATACCTAGGGCGTTCGGCTGCGGCGAGCGGTATCAGCTCACTCAAA
GGCGGTAATACGGTTATCCACAGAATCAGGGGATAACGCAGGAAAGAACATGTGAGCAAAAGGCCAGCAA
AAGGCCAGGAACCGTAAAAAGGCCGCGTTGCTGGCGTTTTTCCATAGGCTCCGCCCCCCTGACGAGCATC
ACAAAAATCGACGCTCAAGTCAGAGGTGGCGAAACCCGACAGGACTATAAAGATACCAGGCGTTTCCCCC
TGGAAGCTCCCTCGTGCGCTCTCCTGTTCCGACCCTGCCGCTTACCGGATACCTGTCCGCCTTTCTCCCT
TCGGGAAGCGTGGCGCTTTCTCATAGCTCACGCTGTAGGTATCTCAGTTCGGTGTAGGTCGTTCGCTCCA
AGCTGGGCTGTGTGCACGAACCCCCCGTTCAGCCCGACCGCTGCGCCTTATCCGGTAACTATCGTCTTGA
GTCCAACCCGGTAAGACACGACTTATCGCCACTGGCAGCAGCCACTGGTAACAGGATTAGCAGAGCGAGG
TATGTAGGCGGTGCTACAGAGTTCTTGAAGTGGTGGCCTAACTACGGCTACACTAGAAGGACAGTATTTG
GTATCTGCGCTCTGCTGAAGCCAGTTACCTTCGGAAAAAGAGTTGGTAGCTCTTGATCCGGCAAACAAAC
CACCGCTGGTAGCGGTGGTTTTTTTGTTTGCAAGCAGCAGATTACGCGCAGAAAAAAAGGATCTCAAGAA
GATCCTTTGATCTTTTCTACGGGGTCTGACGCTCAGTGGAACGAAAACTCACGTTAAGGGATTTTGGTCA
TGACTAGTGCTTGGATTCTCACCAATAAAAAACGCCCGGCGGCAACCGAGCGTTCTGAACAAATCCAGAT
GGAGTTCTGAGGTCATTACTGGATCTATCAACAGGAGTCCAAGCGAGCTCGATATCAAATTACGCCCCGC
CCTGCCACTCATCGCAGTACTGTTGTAATTCATTAAGCATTCTGCCGACATGGAAGCCATCACAAACGGC
ATGATGAACCTGAATCGCCAGCGGCATCAGCACCTTGTCGCCTTGCGTATAATATTTGCCCATGGTGAAA
ACGGGGGCGAAGAAGTTGTCCATATTGGCCACGTTTAAATCAAAACTGGTGAAACTCACCCAGGGATTGG
CTGAGACGAAAAACATATTCTCAATAAACCCTTTAGGGAAATAGGCCAGGTTTTCACCGTAACACGCCAC
ATCTTGCGAATATATGTGTAGAAACTGCCGGAAATCGTCGTGGTATTCACTCCAGAGCGATGAAAACGTT
TCAGTTTGCTCATGGAAAACGGTGTAACAAGGGTGAACACTATCCCATATCACCAGCTCACCGTCTTTCA
TTGCCATACGAAATTCCGGATGAGCATTCATCAGGCGGGCAAGAATGTGAATAAAGGCCGGATAAAACTT
GTGCTTATTTTTCTTTACGGTCTTTAAAAAGGCCGTAATATCCAGCTGAACGGTCTGGTTATAGGTACAT
TGAGCAACTGACTGAAATGCCTCAAAATGTTCTTTACGATGCCATTGGGATATATCAACGGTGGTATATC
CAGTGATTTTTTTCTCCATTTTAGCTTCCTTAGCTCCTGAAAATCTCGATAACTCAAAAAATACGCCCGG
TAGTGATCTTATTTCATTATGGTGAAAGTTGGAACCTCTTACGTGCCGATCAACGTCTCATTTTCGCCAG
ATATC
