>Addgene plasmid #35296 | pBbE4c-RFP | addgene partial sequence | sequence record 43558 | jkRFP-F 5'-tggtcactacgacgctgaag-3'
GGTTCAGCTGCCGGGTGCTTACAAAACCGACATCAAACTGGACATCACCTCCCACAACGAAGACTACACC
ATCGTTGAACAGTACGAACGTGCTGAAGGTCGTCACTCCACCGGTGCTTAAGGATCCAAACTCGAGTAAG
GATCTCCAGGCATCAAATAAAACGAAAGGCTCAGTCGAAAGACTGGGCCTTTCGTTTTATCTGTTGTTTG
TCGGTGAACGCTCTCTACTAGAGTCACACTGGCTCACCTTCGGGTGGGCCTTTCTGCGTTTATACCTAGG
GCGTTCGGCTGCGGCGAGCGGTATCAGCTCACTCAAAGGCGGTAATACGGTTATCCACAGAATCAGGGGA
TAACGCAGGAAAGAACATGTGAGCAAAAGGCCAGCAAAAGGCCAGGAACCGTAAAAAGGCCGCGTTGCTG
GCGTTTTTCCATAGGCTCCGCCCCCCTGACGAGCATCACAAAAATCGACGCTCAAGTCAGAGGTGGCGAA
ACCCGACAGGACTATAAAGATACCAGGCGTTTCCCCCTGGAAGCTCCCTCGTGCGCTCTCCTGTTCCGAC
CCTGCCGCTTACCGGATACCTGTCCGCCTTTCTCCCTTCGGGAAGCGTGGCGCTTTCTCATAGCTCACGC
TGTAGGTATCTCAGTTCGGTGTAGGTCGTTCGCTCCAAGCTGGGCTGTGTGCACGAACCCCCCGTTCAGC
CCGACCGCTGCGCCTTATCCGGTAACTATCGTCTTGAGTCCAACCCGGTAAGACACGACTTATCGCCACT
GGCAGCAGCCACTGGTAACAGGATTAGCAGAGCGAGGTATGTAGGCGGTGCTACAGAGTTCTTGAAGTGG
TGGCCTAACTACGGCTACAC
