>Addgene plasmid #35296 | pBbE4c-RFP | addgene partial sequence | sequence record 43559 | jkRFP-R 5'-gctttggaaccgtactggaa-3'
TTCAGTTTAGCGGTCTGGGTACCTTCGTACGGACGACCTTCACCTTCACCTTCGATTTCGAACTCGTGAC
CGTTAACGGAACCTTCCATACGAACTTTGAAACGCATGAACTCTTTGATAACGTCTTCGCTACTCGCCAT
ATGTATATCTCCTTCTTAAAAGATCTTTTGAATTCTTGTTATCAACTTGTTATTTGCGTTGATAAAGACA
AAGCAAGGGGTGTGCCACAATTGCCTTAATAAAATTAAATGTTTAATTTCAATTTGTTAGAGATAAAGTC
ATGAACTAATCCGCAAATATGCGTTTCAGTTAACGTTTCAGGCAATGTTTCACCGCGTTTCATTGCAACA
ATTATGAAACAAGACTAAACCCAATATTCGGTTTCTTAACTTTGCGGTGCGCTATGGCACATCCACCACG
GCTTAATGACGACAAACCGGTTATCTGGACGGTATCTGTAACGCGCCTGTTCGAGCTGTTTCGCGATATC
AGCCTTGAGTTTGATCACCTGGCGAACATTACCCCTATCCAGCTTGGCTTTGAAAAAGCGGTGACCTACA
TCCACAAGAAACTGGCAAACGAACGCTGTGACGCCATCATCGCCGCTGGATCTAACGGCGCGTACCTGAA
AAGCCGCCTGTCAGTGCCAGTTATTTTGATTAAACCGAGCGGCTACGATGTGTTACAGGCACTGGCAAAA
GCCGGAAAACTCACCTCTTCTATCGGCGTTGTCACTTATCANGAAACTATTCCGGCACTGGTGGCGTTTC
AAAAAACCTTTAATTTGCGCCTCGATCAACGTAGCTACATTACCGAAGAA
